>Addgene plasmid #200556 | pDEST40-CES2A-ΔC-S227A | addgene full sequence | sequence record 393687 | Addgene NGS Result
GAAGATCCTTTGATCTTTTCTACGGGGTCTGACGCTCAGTGGAACGAAAACTCACGTTAAGGGATTTTGG
TCATGAGATTATCAAAAAGGATCTTCACCTAGATCCTTTTAAATTAAAAATGAAGTTTTAAATCAATCTA
AAGTATATATGAGTAAACTTGGTCTGACAGTTACCAATGCTTAATCAGTGAGGCACCTATCTCAGCGATC
TGTCTATTTCGTTCATCCATAGTTGCCTGACTCCCCGTCGTGTAGATAACTACGATACGGGAGGGCTTAC
CATCTGGCCCCAGTGCTGCAATGATACCGCGAGACCCACGCTCACCGGCTCCAGATTTATCAGCAATAAA
CCAGCCAGCCGGAAGGGCCGAGCGCAGAAGTGGTCCTGCAACTTTATCCGCCTCCATCCAGTCTATTAAT
TGTTGCCGGGAAGCTAGAGTAAGTAGTTCGCCAGTTAATAGTTTGCGCAACGTTGTTGCCATTGCTACAG
GCATCGTGGTGTCACGCTCGTCGTTTGGTATGGCTTCATTCAGCTCCGGTTCCCAACGATCAAGGCGAGT
TACATGATCCCCCATGTTGTGCAAAAAAGCGGTTAGCTCCTTCGGTCCTCCGATCGTTGTCAGAAGTAAG
TTGGCCGCAGTGTTATCACTCATGGTTATGGCAGCACTGCATAATTCTCTTACTGTCATGCCATCCGTAA
GATGCTTTTCTGTGACTGGTGAGTACTCAACCAAGTCATTCTGAGAATAGTGTATGCGGCGACCGAGTTG
CTCTTGCCCGGCGTCAATACGGGATAATACCGCGCCACATAGCAGAACTTTAAAAGTGCTCATCATTGGA
AAACGTTCTTCGGGGCGAAAACTCTCAAGGATCTTACCGCTGTTGAGATCCAGTTCGATGTAACCCACTC
GTGCACCCAACTGATCTTCAGCATCTTTTACTTTCACCAGCGTTTCTGGGTGAGCAAAAACAGGAAGGCA
AAATGCCGCAAAAAAGGGAATAAGGGCGACACGGAAATGTTGAATACTCATACTCTTCCTTTTTCAATAT
TATTGAAGCATTTATCAGGGTTATTGTCTCATGAGCGGATACATATTTGAATGTATTTAGAAAAATAAAC
AAATAGGGGTTCCGCGCACATTTCCCCGAAAAGTGCCACCTGACGTCGACGGATCGGGAGATCTCCCGAT
CCCCTATGGTGCACTCTCAGTACAATCTGCTCTGATGCCGCATAGTTAAGCCAGTATCTGCTCCCTGCTT
GTGTGTTGGAGGTCGCTGAGTAGTGCGCGAGCAAAATTTAAGCTACAACAAGGCAAGGCTTGACCGACAA
TTGCATGAAGAATCTGCTTAGGGTTAGGCGTTTTGCGCTGCTTCGCGATGTACGGGCCAGATATACGCGT
TGACATTGATTATTGACTAGTTATTAATAGTAATCAATTACGGGGTCATTAGTTCATAGCCCATATATGG
AGTTCCGCGTTACATAACTTACGGTAAATGGCCCGCCTGGCTGACCGCCCAACGACCCCCGCCCATTGAC
GTCAATAATGACGTATGTTCCCATAGTAACGCCAATAGGGACTTTCCATTGACGTCAATGGGTGGAGTAT
TTACGGTAAACTGCCCACTTGGCAGTACATCAAGTGTATCATATGCCAAGTACGCCCCCTATTGACGTCA
ATGACGGTAAATGGCCCGCCTGGCATTATGCCCAGTACATGACCTTATGGGACTTTCCTACTTGGCAGTA
CATCTACGTATTAGTCATCGCTATTACCATGGTGATGCGGTTTTGGCAGTACATCAATGGGCGTGGATAG
CGGTTTGACTCACGGGGATTTCCAAGTCTCCACCCCATTGACGTCAATGGGAGTTTGTTTTGGCACCAAA
ATCAACGGGACTTTCCAAAATGTCGTAACAACTCCGCCCCATTGACGCAAATGGGCGGTAGGCGTGTACG
GTGGGAGGTCTATATAAGCAGAGCTCTCTGGCTAACTAGAGAACCCACTGCTTACTGGCTTATCGAAATT
AATACGACTCACTATAGGGAGACCCAAGCTGGCTAGTTAAGCTATCAACAAGTTTGTACAAAAAAGCAGG
CTCCGCGGCCGCCCCCTTCACCGCCACCATGCCATTGGCTAGACTTCCTGGTTGGCTGTGTGTTGTTGCC
TGTGGGCTCCTGCTTCTCCTCCAGCATGTGCATGGCGACTACAAGGATGACGACGATAAGGGGGGCGGTC
AGGACTCAGCCAGCCCCATCAGGAACACCCACAGGGGTCAGGTGAGAGGCAGCTTTGTCCACGTGAAGGA
CACTAAATCTGGTGTCCATGCCTTCCTGGGAATCCCCTTTGCCAAGCCTCCTGTAGGACTACTGCGCTTT
GCACCTCCTGAGGACCCTGAGCCATGGAGTGGTGTGAGAGATGGGACCTCACAGCCGGCCATGTGTCTGC
AGCCTGATATAATGAATTTAGAGGATGCGAAGGAAATGAATCTGATCCTGCCTCCCATCTCTATGTCCGA
GGACTGCCTGTATCTCAACATCTACACACCAACCCACGCCCAGGAGGGCTCTAACCTGCCTGTGATGGTA
TGGATCCACGGTGGTGGACTGGTTGTAGGATCAGCTTCCATGAATGATGTATCTAAACTGGCAGCCACTG
AGGAAATAGTAATTGTCGCCATCCAGTATCGCTTGGGGGTCCTTGGCTTCTTCAGCACTGGAGACCAGCA
TGCCAGAGGCAACTGGGGATACCTGGACCAAGTGGCTGCCTTACGCTGGGTGCAGAAGAATATTGCTTAC
TTTGGAGGCAACCGTGACAGGGTCACTATATTTGGAGTCGCAGCAGGAGGTACAAGTGTGTCTTCTCATA
TTCTGTCCCCAATGTCCAAAGGACTCTTTCATGGAGCCATTATGCAGAGTGGAGTGGCCCTGCTGCCTGA
CCTCATCTCTGACACTTCTGAGGTGGTCTACAAGACAGTAGCCAACCTATCTGGTTGTGAAGCCACAGAC
TCAGAAGCCCTGATCCACTGCCTGAGAGCAAAGAGTAAACAAGAGATCCTGGCTATTAACCAGGTCTTCA
AGATGATCCCTGCTGTGGTGGATGGGGAGTTCCTACCCAAGCATCCTCAGGAGCTGCTGACCTCTATGGA
TTTTCACCCTGTCCCCAGCATCATTGGTGTCAACACAGATGAATGTGGCTGGGGAGTCCCCATGTTCATG
GGCCTTGACCATATCATAAAGAACATAACCAGAGAGACCCTGCCAGCTGTTCTGAAGAACACAGCAGCAC
GGATGATGTTGCCTCCAGAATGTAGTCACCTGCTAGTGGAGGAGTATATGGGGGACACTGAGGACCCAGA
GACCCTGCAAGCACAGTTCAGAGAGATGCTGGGGGACTTCATGTTTGTGATCCCTGCTCTCCAAGTGGCA
CATTTCCAGCGTTCCCAGGCTCCTGTCTACTTCTATGAGTTCCAGCATCTGTCCAGCTTCATCAAGCATG
TCAGGCCATCACATGTGAAGGCAGACCATGGTGATGACGTTGCCTTTGTCTTTGGCTCCTATTTGTGGGA
CATGAATTTGGACCTCACTGAGGAGGAGGAGCTGCTAAAGAGGATGATGATGAAGTACTGGGCCAATTTC
GCAAGAAATGGGAACCCCAACAGTGAGGGTCTACCCTCCTGGCCTGTGTTGGACCATGATGAGCAGTACC
TGCAGCTGGACACCCAGCCTGCTGTGGGTCGAGCCCTGAAGGCCAGAAGGCTGCAGTTCTGGACCAAGAC
TCTGCCCCAGAAGATCCAGGAGCTCAAGGGTTCTCAGGACAAGCATCATCACCACCACCATTAGTTTAAG
GGTGGGCGCGCCGACCCAGCTTTCTTGTACAAAGTGGTTGATCTAGAGGGCCCGCGGTTCGAAGGTAAGC
CTATCCCTAACCCTCTCCTCGGTCTCGATTCTACGCGTACCGGTCATCATCACCATCACCATTGAGTTTA
AACCCGCTGATCAGCCTCGACTGTGCCTTCTAGTTGCCAGCCATCTGTTGTTTGCCCCTCCCCCGTGCCT
TCCTTGACCCTGGAAGGTGCCACTCCCACTGTCCTTTCCTAATAAAATGAGGAAATTGCATCGCATTGTC
TGAGTAGGTGTCATTCTATTCTGGGGGGTGGGGTGGGGCAGGACAGCAAGGGGGAGGATTGGGAAGACAA
TAGCAGGCATGCTGGGGATGCGGTGGGCTCTATGGCTTCTGAGGCGGAAAGAACCAGCTGGGGCTCTAGG
GGGTATCCCC
[124 nt withheld, positions 4281-4404]
C
[91 nt withheld, positions 4406-4496]
A
[49 nt withheld, positions 4498-4546]
CCTTTGACGTTGGAGTCCACGTTCTTT
[37 nt withheld, positions 4574-4610]
ACCCTATCTCGGTCTATTCTTTTGATTTATAAGGGATTTTGCCGATTTCGGCCTATTGGTTAAAAAATGA
GCTGATTTAACAAAAATTTAACGCGAATTAATTCTGTGGAATGTGTGTCAGTTAGGGTGTGGAAAGTCCC
CAGGCTCCCCAGCAGGCAGAAGTATGCAAAGCATGCATCTCAATTAGTCAGCAACCAGGTGTGGAAAGTC
CCCAGGCTCCCCAGCAGGCAGAAGTATGCAAAGCATGCATCTCAATTAGTCAGCAACCATAGTCCCGCCC
CTAACTCCGCCCATCCCGCCCCTAACTCCGCCCAGTTCCGCCCATTCTCCGCCCCATGGCTGACTAATTT
TTTTTATTTATGCAGAGGCCGAGGCCGCCTCTGCCTCTGAGCTATTCCAGAAGTAGTGAGGAGGCTTTTT
TGGAGGCCTAGGCTTTTGCAAAAAGCTCCCGGGAGCTTGTATATCCATTTTCGGATCTGATCAAGAGACA
GGATGAGGATCGTTTCGCATGATTGAACAAGATGGATTGCACGCAGGTTCTCCGGCCGCTTGGGTGGAGA
GGCTATTCGGCTATGACTGGGCACAACAGACAATCGGCTGCTCTGATGCCGCCGTGTTCCGGCTGTCAGC
GCAGGGGCGCCCGGTTCTTTTTGTCAAGACCGACCTGTCCGGTGCCCTGAATGAACTGCAGGACGAGGCA
GCGCGGCTATCGTGGCTGGCCACGACGGGCGTTCCTTGCGCAGCTGTGCTCGACGTTGTCACTGAAGCGG
GAAGGGACTGGCTGCTATTGGGCGAAGTGCCGGGGCAGGATCTCCTGTCATCTCACCTTGCTCCTGCCGA
GAAAGTATCCATCATGGCTGATGCAATGCGGCGGCTGCATACGCTTGATCCGGCTACCTGCCCATTCGAC
CACCAAGCGAAACATCGCATCGAGCGAGCACGTACTCGGATGGAAGCCGGTCTTGTCGATCAGGATGATC
TGGACGAAGAGCATCAGGGGCTCGCGCCAGCCGAACTGTTCGCCAGGCTCAAGGCGCGCATGCCCGACGG
CGAGGATCTCGTCGTGACCCATGGCGATGCCTGCTTGCCGAATATCATGGTGGAAAATGGCCGCTTTTCT
GGATTCATCGACTGTGGCCGGCTGGGTGTGGCGGACCGCTATCAGGACATAGCGTTGGCTACCCGTGATA
TTGCTGAAGAGCTTGGCGGCGAATGGGCTGACCGCTTCCTCGTGCTTTACGGTATCGCCGCTCCCGATTC
GCAGCGCATCGCCTTCTATCGCCTTCTTGACGAGTTCTTCTGAGCGGGACTCTGGGGTTCGCGAAATGAC
CGACCAAGCGACGCCCAACCTGCCATCACGAGATTTCGATTCCACCGCCGCCTTCTATGAAAGGTTGGGC
TTCGGAATCGTTTTCCGGGACGCCGGCTGGATGATCCTCCAGCGCGGGGATCTCATGCTGGAGTTCTTCG
CCCACCCCAACTTGTTTATTGCAGCTTATAATGGTTACAAATAAAGCAATAGCATCACAAATTTCACAAA
TAAAGCATTTTTTTCACTGCATTCTAGTTGTGGTTTGTCCAAACTCATCAATGTATCTTATCATGTCTGT
ATACCGTCGACCTCTAGCTAGAGCTTGGCGTAATCATGGTCATAGCTGTTTCCTGTGTGAAATTGTTATC
CGCTCACAATTCCACACAACATACGAGCCGGAAGCATAAAGTGTAAAGCCTGGGGTGCCTAATGAGTGAG
CTAACTCACATTAATTGCGTTGCGCTCACTGCCCGCTTTCCAGTCGGGAAACCTGTCGTGCCAGCTGCAT
TAATGAATCGGCCAACGCGCGGGGAGAGGCGGTTTGCGTATTGGGCGCTCTTCCGCTTCCTCGCTCACTG
ACTCGCTGCGCTCGGTCGTTCGGCTGCGGCGAGCGGTATCAGCTCACTCAAAGGCGGTAATACGGTTATC
CACAGAATCAGGGGATAACGCAGGAAAGAACATGTGAGCAAAAGGCCAGCAAAAGGCCAGGAACCGTAAA
AAGGCCGCGTTGCTGGCGTTTTTCCATAGGCTCCGCCCCCCTGACGAGCATCACAAAAATCGACGCTCAA
GTCAGAGGTGGCGAAACCCGACAGGACTATAAAGATACCAGGCGTTTCCCCCTGGAAGCTCCCTCGTGCG
CTCTCCTGTTCCGACCCTGCCGCTTACCGGATACCTGTCCGCCTTTCTCCCTTCGGGAAGCGTGGCGCTT
TCTCATAGCTCACGCTGTAGGTATCTCAGTTCGGTGTAGGTCGTTCGCTCCAAGCTGGGCTGTGTGCACG
AACCCCCCGTTCAGCCCGACCGCTGCGCCTTATCCGGTAACTATCGTCTTGAGTCCAACCCGGTAAGACA
CGACTTATCGCCACTGGCAGCAGCCACTGGTAACAGGATTAGCAGAGCGAGGTATGTAGGCGGTGCTACA
GAGTTCTTGAAGTGGTGGCCTAACTACGGCTACACTAGAAGAACAGTATTTGGTATCTGCGCTCTGCTGA
AGCCAGTTACCTTCGGAAAAAGAGTTGGTAGCTCTTGATCCGGCAAACAAACCACCGCTGGTAGCGGTGG
TTTTTTTGTTTGCAAGCAGCAGATTACGCGCAGAAAAAAAGGATCTCAA
Features (pLannotate 1.2.2; 23 found; start..end, strand, type, name):
    171..1031    -  CDS            AmpR: β-lactamase; bla; confers resistance to ampicillin, carbenicillin, and related antibiotics
   1032..1136    -  promoter       AmpR promoter: bla
   1195..1247    -  misc_feature   bom (fragment): basis of mobility region from pBR322
   1402..1781    +  enhancer       CMV enhancer: human cytomegalovirus immediate early enhancer
   1782..1985    +  promoter       CMV promoter: human cytomegalovirus (CMV) immediate early promoter
   1981..2014    +  LTR            5' LTR (truncated) (fragment): truncated 5' long terminal repeat (LTR) from HIV-1
   2030..2048    +  promoter       T7 promoter: promoter for bacteriophage T7 RNA polymerase
   2078..2102    +  protein_bind   attB1: mutant version of attB; recombination site for the Gateway® BP reaction BP Clonase™
   2129..3826    +  CDS            Ces2a: EST2A_MOUSE - Also known as Ces6. Experimental evidence at protein level: Swiss-Prot protein existence level 1. Carboxylesterases that catalyzes the hydrolysis of pyrethroids pesticides. Hydrolyzes permethrin faster than cypermethrin. Hydrolyzes retinyl esters (By similarity). From Mus musculus (Mouse).
   3864..3888    -  protein_bind   attB2: mutant version of attB; recombination site for the Gateway® BP reaction BP Clonase™
   3914..3955    +  CDS            V5 tag: epitope tag from simian virus 5
   4011..4235    +  polyA_signal   bGH poly(A) signal: bovine growth hormone polyadenylation signal
   4239..4260    +  promoter       SV40 promoter (fragment): SV40 enhancer and early promoter
   4281..4709    +  rep_origin     f1 ori (sequence partly withheld): f1 bacteriophage origin of replication; arrow indicates direction of (+) strand synthesis
   4723..5052    +  promoter       SV40 promoter: SV40 enhancer and early promoter
   5119..5910    +  CDS            neo: KKA2_KLEPN - Also known as kan, nptII. Experimental evidence at protein level: Swiss-Prot protein existence level 1. Resistance to kanamycin, neomycin, paromomycin, ribostamycin, butirosin and gentamicin B. From Klebsiella pneumoniae.
   5936..6094    +  CDS            ble (fragment): BLE_KLEPN - Experimental evidence at protein level: Swiss-Prot protein existence level 1. Binding protein with a strong affinity to the bleomycin family of antibiotics. Binds to CL990; an antimitotic-antibiotic compound. From Klebsiella pneumoniae.
   6089..6210    +  polyA_signal   SV40 poly(A) signal: SV40 polyadenylation signal
   6283..6299    -  protein_bind   lac operator: The lac repressor binds to the lac operator to inhibit transcription in E. coli. This inhibition can be relieved by adding lactose or isopropyl-β-D-thiogalactopyranoside (IPTG). lac repressor encoded by lacI
   6307..6337    -  promoter       lac promoter: promoter for the E. coli lac operon
   6352..6373    -  protein_bind   CAP binding site: CAP binding activates transcription in the presence of cAMP. E. coli catabolite activator protein
   6386..6478    -  CDS            lacI (fragment): lac repressor; lacI; The lac repressor binds to the lac operator to inhibit transcription in E. coli. This inhibition can be relieved by adding lactose or isopropyl-β-D-thiogalactopyranoside (IPTG).
   6661..7249    -  rep_origin     ori: high-copy-number ColE1/pMB1/pBR322/pUC origin of replication
