[The description below was written by a language model from this plasmid's Addgene catalogue record and pLannotate feature annotations shown in this document.]
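Description:
pDEST40-CES2A-ΔC-S227A is a mammalian expression plasmid of about 7.2 kb, built by Gateway recombination into the pDEST40 backbone to produce a secreted form of a mouse carboxylesterase 2A (Ces2a) mutant. It is maintained in E. coli at high copy through a ColE1/pUC-type origin and selected with ampicillin via the β-lactamase gene. An f1 origin is also present. For selection in mammalian cells, the backbone carries a neomycin phosphotransferase cassette driven by the SV40 enhancer/early promoter and terminated by an SV40 polyadenylation signal. Short annotated fragments (a truncated HIV-1 LTR match, lac regulatory elements, lacI, ble and bom pieces) appear to be backbone remnants or partial homology hits rather than functional parts.

The expression cassette uses the human CMV immediate-early enhancer and promoter, followed by a T7 promoter that also serves as a sequencing primer site. The Ces2a coding sequence lies between attB1 and attB2 sites left by the Gateway reaction, and a bovine growth hormone polyadenylation signal ends the transcript. According to the record, the insert carries an S227A substitution and a C-terminal deletion (ΔC), with an N-terminal Flag tag and a C-terminal 6xHis tag on the insert. The backbone contributes a V5 epitope and a further 6xHis tag downstream of attB2, though the feature table annotates only V5 and does not show whether these backbone tags are read in frame with the insert. The record does not explain the rationale for the mutation or the truncation beyond stating that the construct expresses a secreted CES2A S227A mutant. It was deposited in connection with a study mapping the cell-type-specific secretome response to exercise training in mice.
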