Addgene plasmid #200556: pDEST40-CES2A-ΔC-S227A
Purpose: Mammalian expression of secreted mouse CES2A S227A mutant
Depositing lab: Jonathan Long. Depositing organization: Stanford University. Publication: Organism-wide, cell-type-specific secretome mapping of exercise training in mice. Wei W, Riley NM, Lyu X, Shen X, Guo J, Raun SH, Zhao M, Moya-Garzon MD, Basu H, Sheng-Hwa Tung A, Li VL, Huang W, Wiggenhorn AL, Svensson KJ, Snyder MP, Bertozzi CR, Long JZ. Cell Metab. 2023 Apr 28:S1550-4131(23)00138-9. doi: 10.1016/j.cmet.2023.04.011. PubMed 37141889.
Backbone
  Vector backbone: pDEST40
  Vector type: Mammalian Expression
Growth in bacteria
  Bacterial resistance: Ampicillin, 100 μg/mL
  Growth temperature: 37°C
  Growth strain: DH5alpha
  Copy number: High Copy
Gene/Insert
  Gene/Insert name: Mouse Carboxylesterase 2A S227A mutant delta C-terminal
  Species: M. musculus (mouse)
  Entrez Gene: Ces2a (a.k.a. 9130231C15Rik, Ces6)
  Promoter: CMV promoter
  Tag / fusion protein: Flag (N terminal on insert); 6xHis (C terminal on insert); V5; 6xHis
  Cloning method: Gateway Cloning
  Sequencing primers: 5′ T7 forward; 3′ BGH reverse
Terms and licenses: Academic/Nonprofit Terms; Industry Terms: Not Available to Industry
How to cite: pDEST40-CES2A-ΔC-S227A was a gift from Jonathan Long (Addgene plasmid # 200556 ; http://n2t.net/addgene:200556 ; RRID:Addgene_200556)
